>Addgene plasmid #180142 | pCS2 LRP6-APEX2-Ires-eGFP-PAC | addgene full sequence | sequence record 358177 | Addgene NGS Result
GACCCTTTGCAGGCAGCGGAACCCCCCACCTGGCGACAGGTGCCTCTGCGGCCAAAAGCCACGTGTATAA
GATACACCTGCAAAGGCGGCACAACCCCAGTGCCACGTTGTGAGTTGGATAGTTGTGGAAAGAGTCAAAT
GGCTCTCCTCAAGCGTATTCAACAAGGGGCTGAAGGATGCCCAGAAGGTACCCCATTGTATGGGATCTGA
TCTGGGGCCTCGGTACACATGCTTTACATGTGTTTAGTCGAGGTTAAAAAAACGTCTAGGCCCCCCGAAC
CACGGGGACGTGGTTTTCCTTTGAAAAACACGATGATAATATGGCCACAACCATGGTGAGCAAGGGCGAG
GAGCTGTTCACCGGGGTGGTGCCCATCCTGGTCGAGCTGGACGGCGACGTAAACGGCCACAAGTTCAGCG
TGTCCGGCGAGGGCGAGGGCGATGCCACCTACGGCAAGCTGACCCTGAAGTTCATCTGCACCACCGGCAA
GCTGCCCGTGCCCTGGCCCACCCTCGTGACCACCCTGACCTACGGCGTGCAGTGCTTCAGCCGCTACCCC
GACCACATGAAGCAGCACGACTTCTTCAAGTCCGCCATGCCCGAAGGCTACGTCCAGGAGCGCACCATCT
TCTTCAAGGACGACGGCAACTACAAGACCCGCGCCGAGGTGAAGTTCGAGGGCGACACCCTGGTGAACCG
CATCGAGCTGAAGGGCATCGACTTCAAGGAGGACGGCAACATCCTGGGGCACAAGCTGGAGTACAACTAC
AACAGCCACAACGTCTATATCATGGCCGACAAGCAGAAGAACGGCATCAAGGTGAACTTCAAGATCCGCC
ACAACATCGAGGACGGCAGCGTGCAGCTCGCCGACCACTACCAGCAGAACACCCCCATCGGCGACGGCCC
CGTGCTGCTGCCCGACAACCACTACCTGAGCACCCAGTCCGCCCTGAGCAAAGACCCCAACGAGAAGCGC
GATCACATGGTCCTGCTGGAGTTCGTGACCGCCGCCGGGATCACTCTCGGCATGGACGAGCTGTACAAGT
CCGGACTCAGATCTAGGAGACGACCTTCCATGACCGAGTACAAGCCCACGGTGCGCCTCGCCACCCGCGA
CGACGTCCCCCGGGCCGTACGCACCCTCGCCGCCGCGTTCGCCGACTACCCCGCCACGCGCCACACCGTC
GACCCGGACCGCCACATCGAGCGGGTCACCGAGCTGCAAGAACTCTTCCTCACGCGCGTCGGGCTCGACA
TCGGCAAGGTGTGGGTCGCGGACGACGGCGCCGCGGTGGCGGTCTGGACCACGCCGGAGAGCGTCGAAGC
GGGGGCGGTGTTCGCCGAGATCGGCCCGCGCATGGCCGAGTTGAGCGGTTCCCGGCTGGCCGCGCAGCAA
CAGATGGAAGGCCTCCTGGCGCCGCACCGGCCCAAGGAGCCCGCGTGGTTCCTGGCCACCGTCGGCGTCT
CGCCCGACCACCAGGGCAAGGGTCTGGGCAGCGCCGTCGTGCTCCCCGGAGTGGAGGCGGCCGAGCGCGC
CGGGGTGCCCGCCTTCCTGGAGACCTCCGCGCCCCGCAACCTCCCCTTCTACGAGCGGCTCGGCTTCACC
GTCACCGCCGACGTCGAGGTGCCCGAAGGACCGCGCACCTGGTGCATGACCCGCAAGCCCGGTGCGGGAT
CCACCGGATCTGGATAACTGATACGTAGATCCAGACATGATAAGATACATTGATGAGTTTGGACAAACCA
CAACTAGAATGCAGTGAAAAAAATGCTTTATTTGTGAAATTTGTGATGCTATTGCTTTATTTGTAACCAT
TATAAGCTGCAATAAACAAGTTAACAACAACAATTGCATTCATTTTATGTTTCAGGTTCAGGGGGAGGTG
TGGGAGGTTTTTTAATTCGCGGCCGCGGCGCCAATGCATTGGGCCCGGTACCCAGCTTTTGTTCCCTTTA
GTGAGGGTTAATTGCGCGCTTGGCGTAATCATGGTCATAGCTGTTTCCTGTGTGAAATTGTTATCCGCTC
ACAATTCCACACAACATACGAGCCGGGAGCATAAAGTGTAAAGCCTGGGGTGCCTAATGAGTGAGCTAAC
TCACATTAATTGCGTTGCGCTCACTGCCCGCTTTCCAGTCGGGAAACCTGTCGTGCCAGCTGCATTAATG
AATCGGCCAACGCGCGGGGAGAGGCGGTTTGCGTATTGGGCGCTCTTCCGCTTCCTCGCTCACTGACTCG
CTGCGCTCGGTCGTTCGGCTGCGGCGAGCGGTATCAGCTCACTCAAAGGCGGTAATACGGTTATCCACAG
AATCAGGGGATAACGCAGGAAAGAACATGTGAGCAAAAGGCCAGCAAAAGGCCAGGAACCGTAAAAAGGC
CGCGTTGCTGGCGTTTTTCCATAGGCTCCGCCCCCCTGACGAGCATCACAAAAATCGACGCTCAAGTCAG
AGGTGGCGAAACCCGACAGGACTATAAAGATACCAGGCGTTTCCCCCTGGAAGCTCCCTCGTGCGCTCTC
CTGTTCCGACCCTGCCGCTTACCGGATACCTGTCCGCCTTTCTCCCTTCGGGAAGCGTGGCGCTTTCTCA
TAGCTCACGCTGTAGGTATCTCAGTTCGGTGTAGGTCGTTCGCTCCAAGCTGGGCTGTGTGCACGAACCC
CCCGTTCAGCCCGACCGCTGCGCCTTATCCGGTAACTATCGTCTTGAGTCCAACCCGGTAAGACACGACT
TATCGCCACTGGCAGCAGCCACTGGTAACAGGATTAGCAGAGCGAGGTATGTAGGCGGTGCTACAGAGTT
CTTGAAGTGGTGGCCTAACTACGGCTACACTAGAAGAACAGTATTTGGTATCTGCGCTCTGCTGAAGCCA
GTTACCTTCGGAAAAAGAGTTGGTAGCTCTTGATCCGGCAAACAAACCACCGCTGGTAGCGGTGGTTTTT
TTGTTTGCAAGCAGCAGATTACGCGCAGAAAAAAAGGATCTCAAGAAGATCCTTTGATCTTTTCTACGGG
GTCTGACGCTCAGTGGAACGAAAACTCACGTTAAGGGATTTTGGTCATGAGATTATCAAAAAGGATCTTC
ACCTAGATCCTTTTAAATTAAAAATGAAGTTTTAAATCAATCTAAAGTATATATGAGTAAACTTGGTCTG
ACAGTTACCAATGCTTAATCAGTGAGGCACCTATCTCAGCGATCTGTCTATTTCGTTCATCCATAGTTGC
CTGACTCCCCGTCGTGTAGATAACTACGATACGGGAGGGCTTACCATCTGGCCCCAGTGCTGCAATGATA
CCGCGAGACCCACGCTCACCGGCTCCAGATTTATCAGCAATAAACCAGCCAGCCGGAAGGGCCGAGCGCA
GAAGTGGTCCTGCAACTTTATCCGCCTCCATCCAGTCTATTAATTGTTGCCGGGAAGCTAGAGTAAGTAG
TTCGCCAGTTAATAGTTTGCGCAACGTTGTTGCCATTGCTACAGGCATCGTGGTGTCACGCTCGTCGTTT
GGTATGGCTTCATTCAGCTCCGGTTCCCAACGATCAAGGCGAGTTACATGATCCCCCATGTTGTGCAAAA
AAGCGGTTAGCTCCTTCGGTCCTCCGATCGTTGTCAGAAGTAAGTTGGCCGCAGTGTTATCACTCATGGT
TATGGCAGCACTGCATAATTCTCTTACTGTCATGCCATCCGTAAGATGCTTTTCTGTGACTGGTGAGTAC
TCAACCAAGTCATTCTGAGAATAGTGTATGCGGCGACCGAGTTGCTCTTGCCCGGCGTCAATACGGGATA
ATACCGCGCCACATAGCAGAACTTTAAAAGTGCTCATCATTGGAAAACGTTCTTCGGGGCGAAAACTCTC
AAGGATCTTACCGCTGTTGAGATCCAGTTCGATGTAACCCACTCGTGCACCCAACTGATCTTCAGCATCT
TTTACTTTCACCAGCGTTTCTGGGTGAGCAAAAACAGGAAGGCAAAATGCCGCAAAAAAGGGAATAAGGG
CGACACGGAAATGTTGAATACTCATACTCTTCCTTTTTCAATATTATTGAAGCATTTATCAGGGTTATTG
TCTCATGAGCGGATACATATTTGAATGTATTTAGAAAAATAAACAAATAGGGGTTCCGCGCACATTTCCC
CGAAAAGTGCCACCTAAATTGTAAGCGTTAATATTTTGTTAAAATTCGCGTTAAATTTTTGTTAAATCAG
CTCATTTTTTAACCAATAGGCCGAAATCGGCAAAATCCCTTATAAATCAAAAGAATAGACCGAGATAGGG
T
[37 nt withheld, positions 4272-4308]
AAAGAACGTGGACTCCAACGTCAAAGG
[49 nt withheld, positions 4336-4384]
T
[91 nt withheld, positions 4386-4476]
G
[124 nt withheld, positions 4478-4601]
CCCATTCGCCATTCAGGCTGCGCAACTGTTGGGAAGGGCGATCGGTGCGGGCCTCTTCGCTATTACGCCA
GTCGACCGCCAATTCAATATGGCGTATATGGACTCATGCCAATTCAATATGGTGGATCTGGACCTGTGCC
AATTCAATATGGCGTATATGGACTCGTGCCAATTCAATATGGTGGATCTGGACCCCAGCCAATTCAATAT
GGCGGACTTGGCACCATGCCAATTCAATATGGCGGACCTGGCACTGTGCCAACTGGGGAGGGGTCTACTT
GGCACGGTGCCAAGTTTGAGGAGGGGTCTTGGCCCTGTGCCAAGTCCGCCATATTGAATTGGCATGGTGC
CAATAATGGCGGCCATATTGGCTATATGCCAGGATCAATATATAGGCAATATCCAATATGGCCCTATGCC
AATATGGCTATTGGCCAGGTTCAATACTATGTATTGGCCCTATGCCATATAGTATTCCATATATGGGTTT
TCCTATTGACGTAGATAGCCCCTCCCAATGGGCGGTCCCATATACCATATATGGGGCTTCCTAATACCGC
CCATAGCCACTCCCCCATTGACGTCAATGGTCTCTATATATGGTCTTTCCTATTGACGTCATATGGGCGG
TCCTATTGACGTATATGGCGCCTCCCCCATTGACGTCAATTACGGTAAATGGCCCGCCTGGCTCAATGCC
CATTGACGTCAATAGGACCACCCACCATTGACGTCAATGGGATGGCTCATTGCCCATTCATATCCGTTCT
CACGCCCCCTATTGACGTCAATGACGGTAAATGGCCCACTTGGCAGTACATCAATATCTATTAATAGTAA
CTTGGCAAGTACATTACTATTGGAAGTACGCCAGGGTACATTGGCAGTACTCCCATTGACGTCAATGGCG
GTAAATGGCCCGCGATGGCTGCCAAGTACATCCCCATTGACGTCAATGGGGAGGGGCAATGACGCAAATG
GGCGTTCCATTGACGTAAATGGGCGGTAGGCGTGCCTAATGGGAGGTCTATATAAGCAATGCTCGTTTAG
GGAACCGCCATTCTGCCTGGGGACGTCGGAGCAAGCTTGATTTAGGTGACACTATAGAATACAAGCTACT
TGTTCTTTTTGCAGGATCCCATCGATTCGAATTCAAGGATCAACAAGTTTGTACAAAAAAGCAGGCTACC
ATGGGGGCCGTCCTGAGGAGCCTCCTGGCATGTAGTTTCTGTGTGCTCCTGAGAGCGGCCCCTTTGTTGC
TTTATACTGATATCGAAATGAACCGCCTGGGTAAGGCTCCGGAACCTTTGTTGCTTTATGCAAACAGACG
GGACTTGCGATTGGTTGATGCTACAAATGGCAAAGAGAATGCTACGATTGTAGTTGGAGGCTTGGAGGAT
GCAGCTGCGGTGGACTTTGTGTTTAGTCATGGCTTGATATACTGGAGTGATGTCAGCGAAGAAGCCATTA
AACGAACAGAATTTAACAAAACTGAGAGTGTGCAGAATGTTGTTGTTTCTGGATTATTGTCCCCCGATGG
GCTGGCATGTGATTGGCTTGGAGAAAAATTGTACTGGACAGATTCTGAAACTAATCGGATTGAAGTTTCT
AATTTAGATGGATCTTTACGAAAAGTTTTATTTTGGCAAGAGTTGGATCAACCCAGAGCTATTGCCTTAG
ATCCTTCAAGTGGGTTCATGTACTGGACAGACTGGGGAGAAGTGCCAAAGATAGAACGTGCTGGAATGGA
TGGTTCAAGTCGCTTCATTATAATAAACAGTGAAATTTACTGGCCAAATGGACTGACTTTGGATTATGAA
GAACAAAAGCTTTATTGGGCAGATGCAAAACTTAATTTCATCCACAAATCAAATCTGGATGGAACAAATC
GGCAGGCAGTGGTTAAAGGTTCCCTTCCACATCCTTTTGCCTTGACGTTATTTGAGGACATATTGTACTG
GACTGACTGGAGCACACACTCCATTTTGGCTTGCAACAAGTATACTGGTGAGGGTCTGCGTGAAATCCAT
TCTGACATCTTCTCTCCCATGGATATACATGCCTTCAGCCAACAGAGGCAGCCAAATGCCACAAATCCAT
GTGGAATTGACAATGGGGGTTGTTCCCATTTGTGTTTGATGTCTCCAGTCAAGCCTTTTTATCAGTGTGC
TTGCCCCACTGGGGTCAAACTCCTGGAGAATGGAAAAACCTGCAAAGATGGTGCCACAGAATTATTGCTT
TTAGCTCGAAGGACAGACTTGAGACGCATTTCTTTGGATACACCAGATTTTACAGACATTGTTCTGCAGT
TAGAAGACATCCGTCATGCCATTGCCATAGATTACGATCCTGTGGAAGGCTACATCTACTGGACTGATGA
TGAAGTGAGGGCCATACGCCGTTCATTTATAGATGGATCTGGCAGTCAGTTTGTGGTCACTGCTCAAATT
GCCCATCCTGATGGTATTGCTGTGGACTGGGTTGCACGAAATCTTTATTGGACAGACACTGGCACTGATC
GAATAGAAGTGACAAGGCTCAATGGGACCATGAGGAAGATCTTGATTTCAGAGGACTTAGAGGAACCCCG
GGCTATTGTGTTAGATCCCATGGTTGGGTACATGTATTGGACTGACTGGGGAGAAATTCCGAAAATTGAG
CGAGCAGCTCTGGATGGTTCTGACCGTGTAGTATTGGTTAACACTTCTCTTGGTTGGCCAAATGGTTTAG
CCTTGGATTATGATGAAGGCAAAATATACTGGGGAGATGCCAAAACAGACAAGATTGAGGTTATGAATAC
TGATGGCACTGGGAGACGAGTACTAGTGGAAGACAAAATTCCTCACATATTTGGATTTACTTTGTTGGGT
GACTATGTTTACTGGACTGACTGGCAGAGGCGTAGCATTGAAAGAGTTCATAAACGAAGTGCAGAGAGGG
AAGTGATCATAGATCAGCTGCCTGACCTCATGGGCCTAAAGGCTACAAATGTTCATCGAGTGATTGGTTC
CAACCCCTGTGCTGAGGAAAACGGGGGATGTAGCCATCTCTGCCTCTATAGACCTCAGGGCCTTCGCTGT
GCTTGCCCTATTGGCTTTGAACTCATCAGTGACATGAAGACCTGCATTGTCCCAGAGGCTTTCCTTTTGT
TTTCACGGAGAGCAGATATCAGACGAATTTCTCTGGAAACAAACAATAATAATGTGGCTATTCCACTCAC
TGGTGTCAAAGAAGCTTCTGCTTTGGATTTTGATGTGACAGACAACCGAATTTATTGGACTGATATATCA
CTCAAGACCATCAGCAGAGCCTTTATGAATGGCAGTGCACTGGAACATGTGGTAGAATTCGGCTTAGATT
ATCCAGAAGGCATGGCAGTAGACTGGCTTGGGAAGAACTTGTACTGGGCAGACACAGGAACGAATCGAAT
TGAGGTGTCAAAGTTGGATGGGCAGCACCGACAAGTTTTGGTGTGGAAAGACCTAGATAGTCCCAGAGCT
CTCGCGTTGGACCCTGCCGAAGGATTTATGTATTGGACTGAATGGGGTGGAAAACCTAAGATAGACAGAG
CTGCAATGGATGGAAGTGAACGTACTACCTTAGTTCCAAATGTGGGGCGGGCAAACGGCCTAACTATTGA
TTATGCTAAAAGGAGGCTTTATTGGACAGACCTGGACACCAACTTAATAGAATCTTCAAATATGCTTGGG
CTCAACCGTGAAGTTATAGCAGATGACTTGCCTCATCCTTTTGGCTTAACTCAGTACCAAGATTATATCT
ACTGGACGGACTGGAGCCGACGCAGCATTGAGCGTGCCAACAAAACCAGTGGCCAAAACCGCACCATCAT
TCAGGGCCATTTGGATTATGTGATGGACATCCTCGTCTTTCACTCATCTCGACAGTCAGGGTGGAATGAA
TGTGCTTCCAGCAATGGGCACTGCTCCCACCTCTGCTTGGCTGTGCCAGTTGGGGGTTTTGTTTGTGGAT
GCCCTGCCCACTACTCTCTTAATGCTGACAACAGGACTTGTAGTGCTCCTACGACTTTCCTGCTCTTCAG
TCAAAAGAGTGCCATCAACCGCATGGTGATTGATGAACAACAGAGCCCCGACATCATCCTTCCCATCCAC
AGCCTTCGGAATGTCCGGGCCATTGACTATGACCCACTGGACAAGCAACTCTATTGGATTGACTCACGAC
AAAACATGATCCGAAAGGCACAAGAAGATGGCAGCCAGGGCTTTACTGTGGTTGTGAGCTCAGTTCCGAG
TCAGAACCTGGAAATACAACCCTATGACCTCAGCATTGATATTTACAGCCGCTACATCTACTGGACTTGT
GAGGCTACCAATGTCATTAATGTGACAAGATTAGATGGGAGATCAGTTGGAGTGGTGCTGAAAGGCGAGC
AGGACAGACCTCGAGCCATTGTGGTAAACCCAGAGAAAGGGTATATGTATTTTACCAATCTTCAGGAAAG
GTCTCCTAAAATTGAACGGGCTGCTTTGGATGGGACAGAACGGGAGGTCCTCTTTTTCAGTGGCTTAAGT
AAACCAATTGCTTTAGCCCTTGATAGCAGGCTGGGCAAGCTCTTTTGGGCTGATTCAGATCTCCGGCGAA
TTGAAAGCAGTGATCTCTCAGGTGCTAACCGGATAGTATTAGAAGACTCCAATATCTTGCAGCCTGTGGG
ACTTACTGTGTTTGAAAACTGGCTCTATTGGATTGATAAACAGCAGCAAATGATTGAAAAAATTGACATG
ACAGGTCGAGAGGGTAGAACCAAAGTCCAAGCTCGAATTGCCCAGCTTAGTGACATTCATGCAGTAAAGG
AGCTGAACCTTCAAGAATACAGACAGCACCCTTGTGCTCAGGATAATGGTGGCTGTTCACATATTTGTCT
TGTAAAGGGGGATGGTACTACAAGGTGTTCTTGCCCCATGCACCTGGTTCTACTTCAAGATGAGCTATCA
TGTGGAGAACCTCCAACATGTTCTCCTCAGCAGTTTACTTGTTTCACGGGGGAAATTGACTGTATCCCTG
TGGCTTGGCGGTGCGATGGGTTTACTGAATGTGAAGACCACAGTGATGAACTCAATTGTCCTGTATGCTC
AGAGTCCCAGTTCCAGTGTGCCAGTGGGCAGTGTATTGATGGTGCCCTCCGATGCAATGGAGATGCAAAC
TGCCAGGACAAATCAGATGAGAAGAACTGTGAAGTGCTTTGTTTAATTGATCAGTTCCGCTGTGCCAATG
GTCAGTGCATTGGAAAGCACAAGAAGTGTGATCATAATGTGGATTGCAGTGACAAGTCAGATGAACTGGA
TTGTTATCCGACTGAAGAACCAGCACCACAGGCCACCAATACAGTTGGTTCTGTTATTGGCGTAATTGTC
ACCATTTTTGTGTCTGGAACTGTATACTTTATCTGCCAGAGGATGTTGTGTCCACGTATGAAGGGAGATG
GGGAAACTATGACTAATGACTATGTAGTTCATGGACCAGCTTCTGTGCCTCTTGGTTATGTGCCACACCC
AAGTTCTTTGTCAGGATCTCTTCCAGGAATGTCTCGAGGTAAATCAATGATCAGCTCCCTCAGTATCATG
GGGGGAAGCAGTGGACCCCCCTATGACCGAGCCCATGTTACAGGAGCATCATCAAGTAGTTCTTCAAGCA
CCAAAGGCACTTACTTCCCTGCAATTTTGAACCCTCCACCATCCCCAGCCACAGAGCGATCACATTACAC
TATGGAATTTGGATATTCTTCAAACAGTCCTTCCACTCATAGGTCATACAGCTACAGGCCATATAGCTAC
CGGCACTTTGCACCCCCCACCACACCCTGCAGCACAGATGTTTGTGACAGTGACTATGCTCCTAGTCGGA
GAATGACCTCAGTGGCAACAGCCAAGGGCTATACCAGTGACTTGAACTATGATTCAGAACCTGTGCCCCC
ACCTCCCACACCCCGAAGCCAATACTTGTCAGCAGAGGAGAACTATGAAAGCTGCCCACCTTCTCCATAC
ACAGAGAGGAGCTATTCTCATCACCTCTACCCACCGCCACCCTCTCCCTGTACAGACTCCTCCGACCCAG
CTTTCTTGTACAAAGTGGTTGATCCTCTCGAGATGGACTACAAGGATGACGACGATAAGGGAAAGTCTTA
CCCAACTGTGAGTGCTGATTACCAGGACGCCGTTGAGAAGGCGAAGAAGAAGCTCAGAGGCTTCATCGCT
GAGAAGAGATGCGCTCCTCTAATGCTCCGTTTGGCATTCCACTCTGCTGGAACCTTTGACAAGGGCACGA
AGACCGGTGGACCCTTCGGAACCATCAAGCACCCTGCCGAACTGGCTCACAGCGCTAACAACGGTCTTGA
CATCGCTGTTAGGCTTTTGGAGCCACTCAAGGCGGAGTTCCCTATTTTGAGCTACGCCGATTTCTACCAG
TTGGCTGGCGTTGTTGCCGTTGAGGTCACGGGTGGACCTAAGGTTCCATTCCACCCTGGAAGAGAGGACA
AGCCTGAGCCACCACCAGAGGGTCGCTTGCCCGATCCCACTAAGGGTTCTGACCATTTGAGAGATGTGTT
TGGCAAAGCTATGGGGCTTACTGACCAAGATATCGTTGCTCTATCTGGGGGTCACACTATTGGAGCTGCA
CACAAGGAGCGTTCTGGATTTGAGGGTCCCTGGACCTCTAATCCTCTTATTTTCGACAACTCATACTTCA
CGGAGTTGTTGAGTGGTGAGAAGGAAGGTCTCCTTCAGCTACCTTCTGACAAGGCTCTTTTGTCTGACCC
TGTATTCCGCCCTCTCGTTGACAAATATGCAGCGGACGAAGATGCCTTCTTTGCTGATTACGCTGAGGCT
CACCAAAAGCTTTCCGAGCTTGGGTTTGCTGATGCCCTGCAGCTGCCTCCCCTGGAGCGCCTGACCCTGG
ACTAATCTAGACTCAAGCTTCGAATTCTGCAGTCGACGGTACCGCGGGCCCGGGATCGATCCGCCCCTCT
CCCTCCCCCCCCCCTAACGTTACTGGCCGAAGCCGCTTGGAATAAGGCCGGTGTGCGTTTGTCTATATGT
TATTTTCCACCATATTGCCGTCTTTTGGCAATGTGAGGGCCCGGAAACCTGGCCCTGTCTTCTTGACGAG
CATTCCTAGGGGTCTTTCCCCTCTCGCCAAAGGAATGCAAGGTCTGTTGAATGTCGTGAAGGAAGCAGTT
CCTCTGGAAGCTTCTTGAAGACAAACAACGTCTGTAGC
Features (pLannotate 1.2.2; 23 found; start..end, strand, type, name):
    333..1049    +  CDS            EGFP: EGFP is a basic (constitutively fluorescent) green fluorescent protein published in 1996, derived from Aequorea victoria. It is reported to be a rapidly-maturing weak dimer with moderate acid sensitivity.
   1080..1675    +  CDS            PuroR (fragment): puromycin N-acetyltransferase; pac from Streptomyces alboniger; confers resistance to puromycin
   1708..1842    -  polyA_signal   SV40 poly(A) signal: SV40 polyadenylation signal
   1955..1973    -  promoter       T3 promoter: promoter for bacteriophage T3 RNA polymerase
   2016..2038    -  protein_bind   lac operator (fragment): The lac repressor binds to the lac operator to inhibit transcription in E. coli. This inhibition can be relieved by adding lactose or isopropyl-β-D-thiogalactopyranoside (IPTG). lac repressor encoded by lacI
   2042..2072    -  promoter       lac promoter: promoter for the E. coli lac operon
   2087..2108    -  protein_bind   CAP binding site: CAP binding activates transcription in the presence of cAMP. E. coli catabolite activator protein
   2121..2213    -  CDS            lacI (fragment): lac repressor; lacI; The lac repressor binds to the lac operator to inhibit transcription in E. coli. This inhibition can be relieved by adding lactose or isopropyl-β-D-thiogalactopyranoside (IPTG).
   2396..2984    -  rep_origin     ori: high-copy-number ColE1/pMB1/pBR322/pUC origin of replication
   3155..4015    -  CDS            AmpR: β-lactamase; bla; confers resistance to ampicillin, carbenicillin, and related antibiotics
   4016..4120    -  promoter       AmpR promoter: bla
   4173..4601    -  rep_origin     f1 ori (sequence partly withheld): f1 bacteriophage origin of replication; arrow indicates direction of (+) strand synthesis
   4606..4672    -  CDS            lacZα (fragment): LacZα fragment of β-galactosidase; lacZ fragment
   4679..5656    +  promoter       CMV IE94 promoter: enhancer/promoter region of simian cytomegalovirus major immediate early transcription unit IE94
   5691..5709    +  promoter       SP6 promoter: promoter for bacteriophage SP6 RNA polymerase
   5764..5788    +  protein_bind   attB1: mutant version of attB; recombination site for the Gateway® BP reaction BP Clonase™
   5792..10684   +  CDS            LRP6: LRP6_HUMAN - Experimental evidence at protein level: Swiss-Prot protein existence level 1. Component of the Wnt-Fzd-LRP5-LRP6 complex that triggers beta-catenin signaling through inducing aggregation of receptor-ligand complexes into ribosome-sized signalsomes. Cell-surface coreceptor of Wnt/beta-catenin signaling, which plays a pivotal role in bone formation. The Wnt-induced Fzd/LRP6 coreceptor complex recruits DVL1 polymers to the plasma membrane which, in turn, recruits the AXIN1/GSK3B-complex to the cell surface promoting the formation of signalsomes and inhibiting AXIN1/GSK3-mediated phos
  10686..10710   -  protein_bind   attB2: mutant version of attB; recombination site for the Gateway® BP reaction BP Clonase™
  10730..10753   +  CDS            3xFLAG (fragment): three tandem FLAG® epitope tags
  10750..11497   +  CDS            APEX2 (fragment): soybean ascorbate peroxidase, engineered to serve as a monomeric tag for electron microscopy and live-cell proteomics (Lam et al., 2015) more active than the original APEX due to the A134P mutation
  11504..11530   +  CDS            NES: nuclear export signal from the HIV Rev protein (Fischer et al., 1995)
  11543..11588   +  misc_feature   MCS (fragment): multiple cloning site
  11595..332     +  misc_feature   IRES2 (across the origin): internal ribosome entry site (IRES) of the encephalomyocarditis virus (EMCV)
