[The description below was written by a language model from this plasmid's Addgene catalogue record and pLannotate feature annotations shown in this document.]
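Description:
pCS2 LRP6-APEX2-Ires-eGFP-PAC is a mammalian expression plasmid of about 11.8 kb built on the pCS2 backbone. It is used for proximity biotinylation of proteins that gather around the Wnt co-receptor LRP6. It replicates in E. coli from a high-copy ColE1/pUC-type origin under ampicillin selection (AmpR), and it also carries an f1 origin and remnants of lac/lacZα sequence from the parental vector.

The expression unit is driven by the simian CMV IE94 enhancer/promoter typical of pCS2. An SP6 promoter lies immediately downstream, which is the promoter listed in the catalogue entry and would allow in vitro transcription of the same cassette. A T3 promoter sits on the opposite strand beyond the polyadenylation signal. Human LRP6 was introduced by Gateway cloning and is flanked by attB1 and attB2 sites. After attB2 the annotation shows a FLAG epitope fragment, the engineered ascorbate peroxidase APEX2 and an HIV Rev nuclear export signal, an arrangement consistent with a C-terminal fusion that places the peroxidase on the cytoplasmic tail of the receptor. An EMCV IRES then directs translation of EGFP followed closely by puromycin N-acetyltransferase (PAC). The table does not annotate any linker or separating element between these two, so whether they form a fusion is not stated. This second cistron lets expressing cells be identified by fluorescence and selected with puromycin, and the transcript ends at an SV40 poly(A) signal.

According to the record, the construct is used to biotinylate targets recruited near the receptor at different times during Wnt signalling, so that Wnt-inducible LRP6-proximal proteins can be identified.
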