Addgene plasmid #180142: pCS2 LRP6-APEX2-Ires-eGFP-PAC
Purpose: used to biotinylate targets that are recruited near the receptor during Wnt signaling at different time periods
Depositing lab: Edward De Robertis. Depositing organization: University of California, Los Angeles (UCLA). Publication: Wnt-inducible Lrp6-APEX2 interacting proteins identify ESCRT machinery and Trk-fused gene as components of the Wnt signaling pathway. Colozza G, Jami-Alahmadi Y, Dsouza A, Tejeda-Munoz N, Albrecht LV, Sosa EA, Wohlschlegel JA, De Robertis EM. Sci Rep. 2020 Dec 9;10(1):21555. doi: 10.1038/s41598-020-78019-5. PubMed 33299006.
Backbone
  Vector backbone: pCS2
  Backbone manufacturer: promega
  Backbone size w/o insert (bp): 4092
  Vector type: Mammalian Expression
Growth in bacteria
  Bacterial resistance: Ampicillin, 100 μg/mL
  Growth temperature: 37°C
  Growth strain: DH5alpha
  Copy number: Unknown
Gene/Insert
  Gene/Insert name: Human LRP6
  Species: H. sapiens (human)
  Entrez Gene: LRP6 (a.k.a. ADCAD2, EVR8, STHAG7)
  Promoter: SP6
  Cloning method: Gateway Cloning
  Sequencing primers: 5′ SP6; 3′ T3
Terms and licenses: Academic/Nonprofit Terms; Industry Terms: Not Available to Industry
How to cite: pCS2 LRP6-APEX2-Ires-eGFP-PAC was a gift from Edward De Robertis (Addgene plasmid # 180142 ; http://n2t.net/addgene:180142 ; RRID:Addgene_180142)
